>Addgene plasmid #98130 | CMYA5tnC/pDEST26-N-FLAG | addgene full sequence | sequence record 191142 | Addgene NGS Result
GGTTTGCGTATTGGGCGCTCTTCCGCTTCCTCGCTCACTGACTCGCTGCGCTCGGTCGTTCGGCTGCGGC
GAGCGGTATCAGCTCACTCAAAGGCGGTAATACGGTTATCCACAGAATCAGGGGATAACGCAGGAAAGAA
CATGTGAGCAAAAGGCCAGCAAAAGGCCAGGAACCGTAAAAAGGCCGCGTTGCTGGCGTTTTTCCATAGG
CTCCGCCCCCCTGACGAGCATCACAAAAATCGACGCTCAAGTCAGAGGTGGCGAAACCCGACAGGACTAT
AAAGATACCAGGCGTTTCCCCCTGGAAGCTCCCTCGTGCGCTCTCCTGTTCCGACCCTGCCGCTTACCGG
ATACCTGTCCGCCTTTCTCCCTTCGGGAAGCGTGGCGCTTTCTCATAGCTCACGCTGTAGGTATCTCAGT
TCGGTGTAGGTCGTTCGCTCCAAGCTGGGCTGTGTGCACGAACCCCCCGTTCAGCCCGACCGCTGCGCCT
TATCCGGTAACTATCGTCTTGAGTCCAACCCGGTAAGACACGACTTATCGCCACTGGCAGCAGCCACTGG
TAACAGGATTAGCAGAGCGAGGTATGTAGGCGGTGCTACAGAGTTCTTGAAGTGGTGGCCTAACTACGGC
TACACTAGAAGAACAGTATTTGGTATCTGCGCTCTGCTGAAGCCAGTTACCTTCGGAAAAAGAGTTGGTA
GCTCTTGATCCGGCAAACAAACCACCGCTGGTAGCGGTGGTTTTTTTGTTTGCAAGCAGCAGATTACGCG
CAGAAAAAAAGGATCTCAAGAAGATCCTTTGATCTTTTCTACGGGGTCTGACGCTCAGTGGAACGAAAAC
TCACGTTAAGGGATTTTGGTCATGAGATTATCAAAAAGGATCTTCACCTAGATCCTTTTAAATTAAAAAT
GAAGTTTTAAATCAATCTAAAGTATATATGAGTAAACTTGGTCTGACAGTTACCAATGCTTAATCAGTGA
GGCACCTATCTCAGCGATCTGTCTATTTCGTTCATCCATAGTTGCCTGACTCCCCGTCGTGTAGATAACT
ACGATACGGGAGGGCTTACCATCTGGCCCCAGTGCTGCAATGATACCGCGAGACCCACGCTCACCGGCTC
CAGATTTATCAGCAATAAACCAGCCAGCCGGAAGGGCCGAGCGCAGAAGTGGTCCTGCAACTTTATCCGC
CTCCATCCAGTCTATTAATTGTTGCCGGGAAGCTAGAGTAAGTAGTTCGCCAGTTAATAGTTTGCGCAAC
GTTGTTGCCATTGCTACAGGCATCGTGGTGTCACGCTCGTCGTTTGGTATGGCTTCATTCAGCTCCGGTT
CCCAACGATCAAGGCGAGTTACATGATCCCCCATGTTGTGCAAAAAAGCGGTTAGCTCCTTCGGTCCTCC
GATCGTTGTCAGAAGTAAGTTGGCCGCAGTGTTATCACTCATGGTTATGGCAGCACTGCATAATTCTCTT
ACTGTCATGCCATCCGTAAGATGCTTTTCTGTGACTGGTGAGTACTCAACCAAGTCATTCTGAGAATAGT
GTATGCGGCGACCGAGTTGCTCTTGCCCGGCGTCAATACGGGATAATACCGCGCCACATAGCAGAACTTT
AAAAGTGCTCATCATTGGAAAACGTTCTTCGGGGCGAAAACTCTCAAGGATCTTACCGCTGTTGAGATCC
AGTTCGATGTAACCCACTCGTGCACCCAACTGATCTTCAGCATCTTTTACTTTCACCAGCGTTTCTGGGT
GAGCAAAAACAGGAAGGCAAAATGCCGCAAAAAAGGGAATAAGGGCGACACGGAAATGTTGAATACTCAT
ACTCTTCCTTTTTCAATATTATTGAAGCATTTATCAGGGTTATTGTCTCATGAGCGGATACATATTTGAA
TGTATTTAGAAAAATAAACAAATAGGGGTTCCGCGCACATTTCCCCGAAAAGTGCCACCTGACGTCTAAG
AAACCATTATTATCATGACATTAACCTATAAAAATAGGCGTATCACGAGGCCCTTTCGTCTCGCGCGTTT
CGGTGATGACGGTGAAAACCTCTGACACATGCAGCTCCCGGAGACGGTCACAGCTTGTCTGTAAGCGGAT
GCCGGGAGCAGACAAGCCCGTCAGGGCGCGTCAGCGGGTGTTGGCGGGTGTCGGGGCTGGCTTAACTATG
CGGCATCAGAGCAGATTGTACTGAGAGTGCACCATACGCGGATCCTTATCGCTATCGATTCACACAAAAA
ACCAACACACAGATGTAATGAAAATAAAGATATTTTATTGCGGCCATCGTGATGGCAGGTTGGGCGTCGC
TTGGTCGGTCATTTCGAACCCCAGAGTCCCGCTCAGAAGAACTCGTCAAGAAGGCGATAGAAGGCGATGC
GCTGCGAATCGGGAGCGGCGATACCGTAAAGCACGAGGAAGCGGTCAGCCCATTCGCCGCCAAGCTCTTC
AGCAATATCACGGGTAGCCAACGCTATGTCCTGATAGCGGTCCGCCACACCCAGCCGGCCACAGTCGATG
AATCCAGAAAAGCGGCCATTTTCCACCATGATATTCGGCAAGCAGGCATCGCCATGGGTCACGACGAGAT
CCTCGCCGTCGGGCATGCGCGCCTTGAGCCTGGCGAACAGTTCGGCTGGCGCGAGCCCCTGATGCTCTTC
GTCCAGATCATCCTGATCGACAAGACCGGCTTCCATCCGAGTACGTGCTCGCTCGATGCGATGTTTCGCT
TGGTGGTCGAATGGGCAGGTAGCCGGATCAAGCGTATGCAGCCGCCGCATTGCATCAGCCATGATGGATA
CTTTCTCGGCAGGAGCAAGGTGAGATGACAGGAGATCCTGCCCCGGCACTTCGCCCAATAGCAGCCAGTC
CCTTCCCGCTTCAGTGACAACGTCGAGCACAGCTGCGCAAGGAACGCCCGTCGTGGCCAGCCACGATAGC
CGCGCTGCCTCGTCCTGCAGTTCATTCAGGGCACCGGACAGGTCGGTCTTGACAAAAAGAACCGGGCGCC
CCTGCGCTGACAGCCGGAACACGGCGGCATCAGAGCAGCCGATTGTCTGTTGTGCCCAGTCATAGCCGAA
TAGCCTCTCCACCCAAGCGGCCGGAGAACCTGCGTGCAATCCATCTTGTTCAATCATGGTGGCTCTAGCC
TTAAGTTCGAGACTGTTGTGTCAGAAGAATCAAGCTTTTTGCAAAAGCCTAGGCCTCCAAAAAAGCCTCC
TCACTACTTCTGGAATAGCTCAGAGGCCGAGGCGGCCTCGGCCTCTGCATAAATAAAAAAAATTAGTCAG
CCATGGGGCGGAGAATGGGCGGAACTGGGCGGAGTTAGGGGCGGGATGGGCGGAGTTAGGGGCGGGACTA
TGGTTGCTGACTAATTGAGATGCATGCTTTGCATACTTCTGCCTGCTGGGGAGCCTGGGGACTTTCCACA
CCTGGTTGCTGACTAATTGAGATGCATGCTTTGCATACTTCTGCCTGCTGGGGAGCCTGGGGACTTTCCA
CACCCTAACTGACACACATTCCACAGCTGGTTCTTTCCGCCTCAGAAGGTACCTAACCAAGTTCCTCTTT
CAGAGGTTATTTCAGGCCATGGTGCTGCGCAGATCCGCGTATGCGGTGTGAAATACCGCACAGATGCGTA
AGGAGAAAATACCGCATCAGGAAATTGTAAGCGTTAATATTTTGTTAAAATTCGCGTTAAATTTTTGTTA
AATCAGCTCATTTTTTAACCAATAGGCCGAAATCGGCAAAATCCCTTATAAATCAAAAGAATAGACCGAG
ATAGGGT
[37 nt withheld, positions 3788-3824]
AAAGAACGTGGACTCCAACGTCAAAGG
[49 nt withheld, positions 3852-3900]
T
[91 nt withheld, positions 3902-3992]
G
[124 nt withheld, positions 3994-4117]
CCCATTCGCCATTCAGGCTGCGCAACTGTTGGGAAGGGCGATCGGTGCGGGCCTCTTCGCTATTACGCCA
GCCAATACGCAAACCGCCTCTCCCCGCGCGTTGGCCGATTCATTAATGCAGGATCGATCCAGACATGATA
AGATACATTGATGAGTTTGGACAAACCACAACTAGAATGCAGTGAAAAAAATGCTTTATTTGTGAAATTT
GTGATGCTATTGCTTTATTTGTAACCATTATAAGCTGCAATAAACAAGTTAACAACAACAATTGCATTCA
TTTTATGTTTCAGGTTCAGGGGGAGGTGTGGGAGGTTTTTTAAAGCAAGTAAAACCTCTACAAATGTGGT
ATGGCTGATTATGATCATGAACAGACTGTGAGGACTGAGGGGCCTGAAATGAGCCTTGGGACTGTGAATC
TAAAATACACAAACAATTAGAATCACTAGCTCCTGTGTATAATATTTTCATAAATCATACTCAGTAAGCA
AAACTCTCAAGCAGCAAGCATATGCAGCTAGTTTAACACATTATACACTTAAAAATTTTATATTTACCTT
AGAGCTTTAAATCTCTGTAGGTAGTTTGTCCAATTATGTCACACCACAGAAGTAAGGTTCCTTCACAAAG
ATCCCAAGCTAGCAGTTTTCCCAGTCACGACGTTGTAAAACGACGGCCAGTGCCTAGCTTATAATACGAC
TCACTATAGGGAGAGAGCTATGACGTCGCATGCACGCGATCAACCACTTTGTACAAGAAAGCTGGGTCTA
GATAATTCCTTGTGCCTTACAGAATCCGGGGGCTCTATCCCCAGGTGCAAAGTACATTTTCCAGGTTTCT
CCAGGGCAAAGGCAGGGTGGACACCCTCATTAAACCTGTGCCTGATGATGAAGAGCAACTGCTCGCTCTC
TGCGTTGATGAAGATAAGTCTCTGGTTGTTGTAGTCCAGCAGGATGCCCACTCTGGCTGGACGCTCAGTC
ACATGAACATCACTCACAATACCACTGTAGAAAAATGTGTATCTCTGTGGCTCAGAGCAGTGCATGTACC
ATGAGGTCTCCCCTTGTCCTAGGGCACCTGCCTGCACAGCCGAGCTGGAGCAGATGCCGAGTCGATATGC
TGGGCAGTCTGTGACTGTGGTTTCCCAGTAATGCTGGCCACAGGAAGGCAGCTCCTCACCCAGCACTGAC
GGGATTTCCGTCAGCCGTCTCCTCTCACCAAAGCTGATCACTGTCCCACTTGAGGAAATGTGTAGAGCAG
GATGAGCTGTTTCTCTCAACAAGAGAAATCTGGTTCCTCTGGTGGAGATGAGAGCAGCTTCACTCTGTTC
ACTTGTCCCAAATGCATTGATGGCCCTCACATAGAAAAAGTAGTTATCATTGGGTTGGAGGTTAACTTTC
AGCTGGAGTCCCATGAAAGAGCCTGCTTTTTTGTACAAACTTGTTGATCTAGACTTGTCGTCATCGTCTT
TGTAGTCGTAGTACGCCATGGTCCGCGGCCTAGGCTAGAGTCCGGAGGCTGGATCGGTCCCGGTGTCTTC
TATGGAGGTCAAAACAGCGTGGATGGCGTCTCCAGGCGATCTGACGGTTCACTAAACGAGCTCTGCTTAT
ATAGACCTCCCACCGTACACGCCTACCGCCCATTTGCGTCAATGGGGCGGAGTTGTTACGACATTTTGGA
AAGTCCCGTTGATTTTGGTGCCAAAACAAACTCCCATTGACGTCAATGGGGTGGAGACTTGGAAATCCCC
GTGAGTCAAACCGCTATCCACGCCCATTGATGTACTGCCAAAACCGCATCACCATGGTAATAGCGATGAC
TAATACGTAGATGTACTGCCAAGTAGGAAAGTCCCATAAGGTCATGTACTGGGCATAATGCCAGGCGGGC
CATTTACCGTCATTGACGTCAATAGGGGGCGTACTTGGCATATGATACACTTGATGTACTGCCAAGTGGG
CAGTTTACCGTAAATACTCCACCCATTGACGTCAATGGAAAGTCCCTATTGGCGTTACTATGGGAACATA
CGTCATTATTGACGTCAATGGGCGGGGGTCGTTGGGCGGTCAGCCAGGCGGGCCATTTACCGTAAGTTAT
GTAACGACATGCATCTAATGCGTGAAAGGGCCTCGTAATACGCCTATTTTTATAGGTTAATGTCATGATA
ATAATGGTTTCTTAGACGTCAGGTGGCACTTTTCGGGGAAATGTGCGCGGAACCCCTATTTGTTTATTTT
TCTAAATACATTCAAATATGTATCCGCTCATGAGACAATAACCCTGATAAATGCTTCAATAATATTGAAA
AAGCGCGAATTGCAAGCTCTGCATTAATGAATCGGCCAACGCGCGGGGAGAGGC
Features (pLannotate 1.2.2; 25 found; start..end, strand, type, name):
    201..789     -  rep_origin     ori: high-copy-number ColE1/pMB1/pBR322/pUC origin of replication
    960..1820    -  CDS            AmpR: β-lactamase; bla; confers resistance to ampicillin, carbenicillin, and related antibiotics
   1821..1925    -  promoter       AmpR promoter: bla
   2020..2055    +  CDS            rop (fragment): Rop protein, which maintains plasmids at low copy number; rop
   2157..2211    +  misc_feature   bom (fragment): basis of mobility region from pBR322
   2231..2279    -  polyA_signal   poly(A) signal: synthetic polyadenylation signal
   2346..3137    -  CDS            neo: KKA2_KLEPN - Also known as kan, nptII. Experimental evidence at protein level: Swiss-Prot protein existence level 1. Resistance to kanamycin, neomycin, paromomycin, ribostamycin, butirosin and gentamicin B. From Klebsiella pneumoniae.
   3188..3545    -  promoter       SV40 promoter: SV40 enhancer and early promoter
   3610..3661    +  misc_feature   bom (fragment): basis of mobility region from pBR322
   3689..4117    -  rep_origin     f1 ori (sequence partly withheld): f1 bacteriophage origin of replication; arrow indicates direction of (+) strand synthesis
   4122..4189    -  CDS            lacZα (fragment): LacZα fragment of β-galactosidase; lacZ fragment
   4189..4238    +  CDS            lacI (fragment): lac repressor; lacI; The lac repressor binds to the lac operator to inhibit transcription in E. coli. This inhibition can be relieved by adding lactose or isopropyl-β-D-thiogalactopyranoside (IPTG).
   4243..4377    -  polyA_signal   SV40 poly(A) signal: SV40 polyadenylation signal
   4400..4537    -  CDS            large T antigen (fragment): large T antigen from SV40 (simian virus 40)
   4537..4562    -  intron         small t intron (fragment): SV40 (simian virus 40) small t antigen intron
   4636..4750    -  intron         large T intron (fragment): SV40 (simian virus 40) large T antigen intron
   4762..4799    -  CDS            lacZα (fragment): LacZα fragment of β-galactosidase; lacZ fragment
   4809..4827    +  promoter       T7 promoter: promoter for bacteriophage T7 RNA polymerase
   4860..4884    +  protein_bind   attB2: mutant version of attB; recombination site for the Gateway® BP reaction BP Clonase™
   4896..5528    -  CDS            CMYA5 (fragment): CMYA5_HUMAN - Also known as C5orf10, DTNBP2, SPRYD2, TRIM76. Experimental evidence at protein level: Swiss-Prot protein existence level 1. May serve as an anchoring protein that mediates the subcellular compartmentation of protein kinase A (PKA) via binding to PRKAR2A (By similarity). May function as a repressor of calcineurin- mediated transcriptional activity. May attenuate calcineurin ability to induce slow-fiber gene program in muscle and may negatively modulate skeletal muscle regeneration (By similarity). Plays a role in the assembly of ryanodine receptor (RYR2) clusters in striated musc
   5537..5561    -  protein_bind   attB1: mutant version of attB; recombination site for the Gateway® BP reaction BP Clonase™
   5716..5919    -  promoter       CMV promoter: human cytomegalovirus (CMV) immediate early promoter
   5920..6223    -  enhancer       CMV enhancer: human cytomegalovirus immediate early enhancer
   6333..6430    +  promoter       AmpR promoter: bla
   6446..18      -  CDS            lacI (fragment) (across the origin): lac repressor; lacI; The lac repressor binds to the lac operator to inhibit transcription in E. coli. This inhibition can be relieved by adding lactose or isopropyl-β-D-thiogalactopyranoside (IPTG).
