[The description below was written by a language model from this plasmid's Addgene catalogue record and pLannotate feature annotations shown in this document.]
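Description:
CMYA5tnC/pDEST26-N-FLAG is a mammalian expression plasmid that produces a C-terminal fragment of human CMYA5 (also known as TRIM76, SPRYD2 or C5orf10), covering amino acids 3859–4069, with an N-terminal FLAG epitope supplied by the backbone. It is built on a FLAG-modified version of the Invitrogen Gateway destination vector pDEST26. The insert of about 640 bp was introduced by Gateway recombination, which leaves the coding fragment flanked by attB1 and attB2 sites.

Transcription is driven by the human cytomegalovirus immediate-early enhancer and promoter located upstream of attB1. It ends in an SV40-derived region containing small t/large T intron fragments and the SV40 polyadenylation signal. The FLAG tag is not annotated as a separate feature, but the gap between the CMV promoter and attB1 is where a backbone-encoded tag would sit. A T7 promoter lies beyond attB2. A second cassette, made up of the SV40 enhancer/early promoter, the neo gene and a synthetic poly(A) signal, allows G418 selection of stably transfected mammalian cells. In E. coli the plasmid replicates from a high-copy ColE1/pUC-type origin and is selected with ampicillin through β-lactamase. An f1 origin is also present, and the short lacZα, lacI, rop and bom matches are backbone remnants.

The catalogue gives a total size of 8,484 bp, whereas the sequenced record is 6,481 nt, so the listed sizes are not consistent with the sequence. The construct is suited to transient or stable expression of this CMYA5 region, where the FLAG tag allows the protein to be detected or immunoprecipitated.
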