Addgene plasmid #98130: CMYA5tnC/pDEST26-N-FLAG
Purpose: Express CMYA5 (aa 3859 – 4069) with a N-terminal FLAG tag in pDEST26 mammalian expression vector
Depositing lab: Rita Shiang. Depositing organization: Virginia Commonwealth University.
Backbone
  Vector backbone: pDEST26-N-FLAG
  Backbone manufacturer: Invitrogen
  Backbone size w/o insert (bp): 7487
  Total vector size (bp): 8484
  Vector type: Mammalian Expression
  Selectable markers: Neomycin (select with G418)
Growth in bacteria
  Bacterial resistance: Ampicillin, 100 μg/mL
  Growth temperature: 37°C
  Growth strain: DH5alpha
  Copy number: Unknown
Gene/Insert
  Gene/Insert name: CMYA5
  Species: H. sapiens (human)
  Insert size (bp): 642
  GenBank ID: NM_153610
  Entrez Gene: CMYA5 (a.k.a. C5orf10, SPRYD2, TRIM76)
  Promoter: CMV
  Tag / fusion protein: FLAG (N terminal on backbone)
  Cloning method: Gateway Cloning
  Sequencing primers: 5′ T7
Terms and licenses: Academic/Nonprofit Terms; Industry Terms
How to cite: CMYA5tnC/pDEST26-N-FLAG was a gift from Rita Shiang (Addgene plasmid # 98130 ; http://n2t.net/addgene:98130 ; RRID:Addgene_98130)
